Addgene plasmid #223527: pCHMP3-NS3-Green
Purpose: Mammalian expression of CHMP3 fused to the hepatitis C virus protease NS3 through a short linker containing the NS3 cleavage site, along with a green fluorescent protein.
Depositing lab: Winfried Weissenhorn. Depositing organization: Institut de Biologie Structurale. Publication: An Inducible ESCRT-III Inhibition Tool to Control HIV-1 Budding. Wang H, Gallet B, Moriscot C, Pezet M, Chatellard C, Kleman JP, Gottlinger H, Weissenhorn W, Boscheron C. Viruses. 2023 Nov 22;15(12):2289. doi: 10.3390/v15122289. PubMed 38140530.
Backbone
  Vector backbone: pCDNA 3.1
  Backbone size w/o insert (bp): 5428
  Total vector size (bp): 7547
  Vector type: Mammalian Expression
  Selectable markers: Neomycin (select with G418)
Growth in bacteria
  Bacterial resistance: Ampicillin, 100 μg/mL
  Growth temperature: 37°C
  Growth strain: DH5alpha
  Copy number: High Copy
Gene/Insert
  Gene/Insert name: CHMP3
  Species: H. sapiens (human)
  Insert size (bp): 2151
  Entrez Gene: CHMP3 (a.k.a. CGI-149, NEDF, VPS24)
  Promoter: CMV
  Tag / fusion protein: NS3 Hepatitis C protease (C terminal on insert); mNeonGreen (C terminal on insert)
  Cloning method: Unknown
  Sequencing primers: 5′ pCDNA3_for, CMVfor, pEGFPN1for; 3′ pCDNA3_rev, pCR3.1-BGHrev
Resource information
  A portion of this plasmid was derived from a plasmid made by: ThermoFisher Gen'art
Terms and licenses: Academic/Nonprofit Terms; Industry Terms: Not Available to Industry
How to cite: pCHMP3-NS3-Green was a gift from Winfried Weissenhorn (Addgene plasmid # 223527 ; http://n2t.net/addgene:223527 ; RRID:Addgene_223527)
