[The description below was written by a language model from this plasmid's Addgene catalogue record and pLannotate feature annotations shown in this document.]
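Description:
pCHMP3-NS3-Green is a mammalian expression plasmid built on the pcDNA3.1 backbone, about 7.5 kb in total. It is propagated in E. coli as a high-copy plasmid through a ColE1/pUC-type origin with ampicillin selection (AmpR under its own bla promoter). It also carries an f1 phage origin. For selection in mammalian cells, an SV40 early promoter drives a neomycin phosphotransferase gene, terminated by an SV40 polyadenylation signal, which confers G418 resistance. Several short annotated fragments (bom, lac promoter/operator, lacI, ble and a truncated HIV-1 LTR match) appear to be backbone remnants or partial matches rather than functional parts.

The payload is a single open reading frame of roughly 2.1 kb, transcribed from the CMV immediate-early enhancer/promoter and terminated by the bovine growth hormone poly(A) signal. A T7 promoter lies just upstream of the coding region. The frame encodes human CHMP3 (VPS24), a core subunit of the ESCRT-III membrane-scission machinery. CHMP3 is joined at its C-terminus to the hepatitis C virus NS3 protease, which the annotation detects as an HCV genotype 1a polyprotein fragment, and this is followed by the green fluorescent protein mNeonGreen. According to the record, the short linker between CHMP3 and NS3 contains an NS3 cleavage site, so the active protease should be able to remove itself and the fluorescent tag from CHMP3. If that cleavage is blocked, the bulky fusion would remain intact.

The associated publication describes an inducible ESCRT-III inhibition tool for controlling HIV-1 budding, which fits this design, with mNeonGreen allowing expression to be monitored. The record does not state which agent is used to inhibit the protease.
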