Features (pLannotate 1.2.2; 22 found; start..end, strand, type, name):
     28..80      -  misc_feature   bom (fragment): basis of mobility region from pBR322
    235..614     +  enhancer       CMV enhancer: human cytomegalovirus immediate early enhancer
    615..818     +  promoter       CMV promoter: human cytomegalovirus (CMV) immediate early promoter
    814..847     +  LTR            5' LTR (truncated) (fragment): truncated 5' long terminal repeat (LTR) from HIV-1
    863..881     +  promoter       T7 promoter: promoter for bacteriophage T7 RNA polymerase
    917..1582    +  CDS            CHMP3: CHMP3_HUMAN - Also known as CGI149, NEDF, VPS24. Experimental evidence at protein level: Swiss-Prot protein existence level 1. Probable core component of the endosomal sorting required for transport complex III (ESCRT-III) which is involved in multivesicular bodies (MVBs) formation and sorting of endosomal cargo proteins into MVBs. MVBs contain intraluminal vesicles (ILVs) that are generated by invagination and scission from the limiting membrane of the endosome and mostly are delivered to lysosomes enabling degradation of membrane proteins, such as stimulated growth factor receptors, lysosoma
   1772..2305    +  CDS            POLG_HCV1 (fragment): Experimental evidence at protein level: Swiss-Prot protein existence level 1. [RNA-directed RNA polymerase]: RNA-dependent RNA polymerase that performs primer-template recognition and RNA synthesis during viral replication. From Hepatitis C virus genotype 1a (isolate 1) (HCV).
   2360..3064    +  CDS            mNeonGreen: mNeonGreen is a basic (constitutively fluorescent) green/yellow fluorescent protein published in 2013, derived from Branchiostoma lanceolatum. It is reported to be a very rapidly-maturing monomer with moderate acid sensitivity.
   3145..3369    +  polyA_signal   bGH poly(A) signal: bovine growth hormone polyadenylation signal
   3373..3394    +  promoter       SV40 promoter (fragment): SV40 enhancer and early promoter
   3415..3843    +  rep_origin     f1 ori (sequence partly withheld): f1 bacteriophage origin of replication; arrow indicates direction of (+) strand synthesis
   3857..4186    +  promoter       SV40 promoter: SV40 enhancer and early promoter
   4253..5044    +  CDS            neo: KKA2_KLEPN - Also known as kan, nptII. Experimental evidence at protein level: Swiss-Prot protein existence level 1. Resistance to kanamycin, neomycin, paromomycin, ribostamycin, butirosin and gentamicin B. From Klebsiella pneumoniae.
   5068..5226    +  CDS            ble (fragment): BLE_KLEPN - Experimental evidence at protein level: Swiss-Prot protein existence level 1. Binding protein with a strong affinity to the bleomycin family of antibiotics. Binds to CL990; an antimitotic-antibiotic compound. From Klebsiella pneumoniae.
   5221..5342    +  polyA_signal   SV40 poly(A) signal: SV40 polyadenylation signal
   5415..5431    -  protein_bind   lac operator: The lac repressor binds to the lac operator to inhibit transcription in E. coli. This inhibition can be relieved by adding lactose or isopropyl-β-D-thiogalactopyranoside (IPTG). lac repressor encoded by lacI
   5439..5469    -  promoter       lac promoter: promoter for the E. coli lac operon
   5484..5505    -  protein_bind   CAP binding site: CAP binding activates transcription in the presence of cAMP. E. coli catabolite activator protein
   5518..5610    -  CDS            lacI (fragment): lac repressor; lacI; The lac repressor binds to the lac operator to inhibit transcription in E. coli. This inhibition can be relieved by adding lactose or isopropyl-β-D-thiogalactopyranoside (IPTG).
   5793..6381    -  rep_origin     ori: high-copy-number ColE1/pMB1/pBR322/pUC origin of replication
   6552..7412    -  CDS            AmpR: β-lactamase; bla; confers resistance to ampicillin, carbenicillin, and related antibiotics
   7413..7517    -  promoter       AmpR promoter: bla
>Addgene plasmid #223527 | pCHMP3-NS3-Green | addgene full sequence | sequence record 443346 | Addgene NGS Result
GACGGATCGGGAGATCTCCCGATCCCCTATGGTGCACTCTCAGTACAATCTGCTCTGATGCCGCATAGTT
AAGCCAGTATCTGCTCCCTGCTTGTGTGTTGGAGGTCGCTGAGTAGTGCGCGAGCAAAATTTAAGCTACA
ACAAGGCAAGGCTTGACCGACAATTGCATGAAGAATCTGCTTAGGGTTAGGCGTTTTGCGCTGCTTCGCG
ATGTACGGGCCAGATATACGCGTTGACATTGATTATTGACTAGTTATTAATAGTAATCAATTACGGGGTC
ATTAGTTCATAGCCCATATATGGAGTTCCGCGTTACATAACTTACGGTAAATGGCCCGCCTGGCTGACCG
CCCAACGACCCCCGCCCATTGACGTCAATAATGACGTATGTTCCCATAGTAACGCCAATAGGGACTTTCC
ATTGACGTCAATGGGTGGAGTATTTACGGTAAACTGCCCACTTGGCAGTACATCAAGTGTATCATATGCC
AAGTACGCCCCCTATTGACGTCAATGACGGTAAATGGCCCGCCTGGCATTATGCCCAGTACATGACCTTA
TGGGACTTTCCTACTTGGCAGTACATCTACGTATTAGTCATCGCTATTACCATGGTGATGCGGTTTTGGC
AGTACATCAATGGGCGTGGATAGCGGTTTGACTCACGGGGATTTCCAAGTCTCCACCCCATTGACGTCAA
TGGGAGTTTGTTTTGGCACCAAAATCAACGGGACTTTCCAAAATGTCGTAACAACTCCGCCCCATTGACG
CAAATGGGCGGTAGGCGTGTACGGTGGGAGGTCTATATAAGCAGAGCTCTCTGGCTAACTAGAGAACCCA
CTGCTTACTGGCTTATCGAAATTAATACGACTCACTATAGGGAGACCCAAGCTGGCTAGCGTTTAAACTT
AAGCTTATGGGCCTGTTCGGCAAGACCCAAGAGAAGCCTCCTAAAGAACTGGTCAACGAGTGGTCCCTGA
AGATCCGGAAAGAAATGAGAGTGGTGGACCGGCAGATCCGGGACATCCAGCGCGAAGAGGAAAAAGTGAA
GCGGAGCGTGAAGGACGCCGCCAAGAAAGGCCAGAAAGACGTGTGTATCGTGCTGGCCAAAGAGATGATC
CGCAGCAGAAAGGCCGTGTCCAAGCTGTACGCCAGCAAGGCCCACATGAACAGCGTGCTGATGGGCATGA
AGAACCAGCTGGCCGTGCTGAGAGTGGCCGGCTCTCTGCAGAAAAGCACCGAAGTGATGAAGGCCATGCA
GAGCCTGGTCAAGATCCCCGAGATCCAGGCCACCATGCGCGAGCTGAGCAAAGAAATGATGAAGGCTGGC
ATCATCGAGGAAATGCTCGAGGACACCTTCGAGAGCATGGACGACCAAGAGGAAATGGAAGAGGAAGCCG
AGATGGAAATCGACCGGATCCTGTTCGAGATCACCGCTGGCGCTCTGGGCAAAGCCCCTAGCAAAGTGAC
AGATGCCCTGCCTGAGCCTGAACCTCCTGGTGCTATGGCCGCCTCTGAGGACGAGGAAGAAGAGGAAGAG
GCCCTGGAAGCCATGCAGTCCAGACTGGCCACACTGAGATCTGGCGGCAGCACCGGCAATTGGAGCCATC
CTCAGTTCGAGAAAGGCAGCGGCTCCTGCCAAGAGTTCGATGAGATGGAAGAGTGCAGCCAGCATCTGCC
TGGCGCTGGATCTTCTGGCGGATCTCACATGGCCTCCATGAAGAAAAAGGGCAGCGTGGTCATCGTGGGC
AGAATCAACCTGAGCGGCGATACCGCCTACGCTCAGCAGACAAGAGGCGAGGAAGGCTGCCAAGAAACCA
GCCAGACAGGCCGGGACAAGAACCAGGTGGAAGGCGAGGTGCAGATCGTGTCTACAGCTACCCAGACCTT
CCTGGCCACCAGCATCAATGGCGTGCTGTGGACAGTGTATCACGGCGCTGGCACCAGAACAATCGCCTCT
CCAAAGGGCCCCGTGACACAGATGTACACCAATGTGGACAAAGATCTGGTGGGTTGGCAGGCACCGCAAG
GCAGCCGTAGCCTGACGCCGTGCACCTGTGGCAGTTCCGATCTGTATCTGGTTACCCGCCATGCGGACGT
GATTCCGGTTCGTCGCCGTGGCGATAGTCGTGGTTCCCTGCTGTCACCGCGCCCGATCTCGTACCTGAAA
GGTTCATCGGGTGGTCCGCTGCTGTGCCCGGCAGGTCACGCAGTTGGTATTTTTCGTGCAGCAGTCAGCA
CCCGCGGCGTGGCTAAAGCGGTTGATTTCATCCCGGTGGAATCCCTGGAAACCACGATGCGTTCTGGCAG
CGGCGACTACAAAGACGATGATGATAAATCCTCCGGCTCCGGCAGCGCTATGGTGAGCAAGGGCGAGGAG
GATAACATGGCCTCTCTCCCAGCGACACATGAGTTACACATCTTTGGCTCCATCAACGGTATGGACTTTG
ACATGGTGGGTCAGGGCACCGGCAATCCAAATGATGGTTATGAGGAGTTAAACCTGAAGTCCACCAAGGG
TGACCTCCAGTTCTCCCCCTGGATTCTGGTCCCTCATATCGGGTATGGCTTCCATCAGTACCTGCCCTAC
CCTGACGGGATGTCGCCTTTCCAGGCCGCCATGGTAGATGGCTCCGGATACCAAGTCCATCGCACAATGC
AGTTTGAAGATGGTGCCTCCCTTACTGTTAACTACCGCTACACCTACGAGGGAAGCCACATCAAAGGAGA
GGCCCAGGTGAAGGGGACTGGTTTCCCTGCTGACGGTCCTGTGATGACCAACTCGCTGACCGCTGCGGAC
TGGTGCAGGTCGAAGAAGACTTACCCCAACGACAAAACCATCATCAGTACCTTTAAGTGGAGTTACACCA
CTGGAAATGGCAAGCGCTACCGGAGCACTGCGCGGACCACCTACACCTTTGCCAAGCCAATGGCGGCTAA
CTATCTGAAGAACCAGCCGATGTACGTGTTCCGTAAGACGGAGCTCAAGCACTCCAAGACCGAGCTCAAC
TTCAAGGAGTGGCAAAAGGCCTTTACCGATGTGATGGGCATGGACGAGCTGTACGTAGGAATTCTGCAGA
TATCCAGCACAGTGGCGGCCGCTCGAGTCTAGAGGGCCCGTTTAAACCCGCTGATCAGCCTCGACTGTGC
CTTCTAGTTGCCAGCCATCTGTTGTTTGCCCCTCCCCCGTGCCTTCCTTGACCCTGGAAGGTGCCACTCC
CACTGTCCTTTCCTAATAAAATGAGGAAATTGCATCGCATTGTCTGAGTAGGTGTCATTCTATTCTGGGG
GGTGGGGTGGGGCAGGACAGCAAGGGGGAGGATTGGGAAGACAATAGCAGGCATGCTGGGGATGCGGTGG
GCTCTATGGCTTCTGAGGCGGAAAGAACCAGCTGGGGCTCTAGGGGGTATCCCC
[124 nt withheld, positions 3415-3538]
C
[91 nt withheld, positions 3540-3630]
A
[49 nt withheld, positions 3632-3680]
CCTTTGACGTTGGAGTCCACGTTCTTT
[37 nt withheld, positions 3708-3744]
ACCCTATCTCGGTCTATTCTTTTGATTTATAAGGGATTTTGCCGATTTCGGCCTATTGGTTAAAAAATGA
GCTGATTTAACAAAAATTTAACGCGAATTAATTCTGTGGAATGTGTGTCAGTTAGGGTGTGGAAAGTCCC
CAGGCTCCCCAGCAGGCAGAAGTATGCAAAGCATGCATCTCAATTAGTCAGCAACCAGGTGTGGAAAGTC
CCCAGGCTCCCCAGCAGGCAGAAGTATGCAAAGCATGCATCTCAATTAGTCAGCAACCATAGTCCCGCCC
CTAACTCCGCCCATCCCGCCCCTAACTCCGCCCAGTTCCGCCCATTCTCCGCCCCATGGCTGACTAATTT
TTTTTATTTATGCAGAGGCCGAGGCCGCCTCTGCCTCTGAGCTATTCCAGAAGTAGTGAGGAGGCTTTTT
TGGAGGCCTAGGCTTTTGCAAAAAGCTCCCGGGAGCTTGTATATCCATTTTCGGATCTGATCAAGAGACA
GGATGAGGATCGTTTCGCATGATTGAACAAGATGGATTGCACGCAGGTTCTCCGGCCGCTTGGGTGGAGA
GGCTATTCGGCTATGACTGGGCACAACAGACAATCGGCTGCTCTGATGCCGCCGTGTTCCGGCTGTCAGC
GCAGGGGCGCCCGGTTCTTTTTGTCAAGACCGACCTGTCCGGTGCCCTGAATGAACTGCAGGACGAGGCA
GCGCGGCTATCGTGGCTGGCCACGACGGGCGTTCCTTGCGCAGCTGTGCTCGACGTTGTCACTGAAGCGG
GAAGGGACTGGCTGCTATTGGGCGAAGTGCCGGGGCAGGATCTCCTGTCATCTCACCTTGCTCCTGCCGA
GAAAGTATCCATCATGGCTGATGCAATGCGGCGGCTGCATACGCTTGATCCGGCTACCTGCCCATTCGAC
CACCAAGCGAAACATCGCATCGAGCGAGCACGTACTCGGATGGAAGCCGGTCTTGTCGATCAGGATGATC
TGGACGAAGAGCATCAGGGGCTCGCGCCAGCCGAACTGTTCGCCAGGCTCAAGGCGCGCATGCCCGACGG
CGAGGATCTCGTCGTGACCCATGGCGATGCCTGCTTGCCGAATATCATGGTGGAAAATGGCCGCTTTTCT
GGATTCATCGACTGTGGCCGGCTGGGTGTGGCGGACCGCTATCAGGACATAGCGTTGGCTACCCGTGATA
TTGCTGAAGAGCTTGGCGGCGAATGGGCTGACCGCTTCCTCGTGCTTTACGGTATCGCCGCTCCCGATTC
GCAGCGCATCGCCTTCTATCGCCTTCTTGACGAGTTCTTCTGAGCGGGACTCTGGGGTTCGAAATGACCG
ACCAAGCGACGCCCAACCTGCCATCACGAGATTTCGATTCCACCGCCGCCTTCTATGAAAGGTTGGGCTT
CGGAATCGTTTTCCGGGACGCCGGCTGGATGATCCTCCAGCGCGGGGATCTCATGCTGGAGTTCTTCGCC
CACCCCAACTTGTTTATTGCAGCTTATAATGGTTACAAATAAAGCAATAGCATCACAAATTTCACAAATA
AAGCATTTTTTTCACTGCATTCTAGTTGTGGTTTGTCCAAACTCATCAATGTATCTTATCATGTCTGTAT
ACCGTCGACCTCTAGCTAGAGCTTGGCGTAATCATGGTCATAGCTGTTTCCTGTGTGAAATTGTTATCCG
CTCACAATTCCACACAACATACGAGCCGGAAGCATAAAGTGTAAAGCCTGGGGTGCCTAATGAGTGAGCT
AACTCACATTAATTGCGTTGCGCTCACTGCCCGCTTTCCAGTCGGGAAACCTGTCGTGCCAGCTGCATTA
ATGAATCGGCCAACGCGCGGGGAGAGGCGGTTTGCGTATTGGGCGCTCTTCCGCTTCCTCGCTCACTGAC
TCGCTGCGCTCGGTCGTTCGGCTGCGGCGAGCGGTATCAGCTCACTCAAAGGCGGTAATACGGTTATCCA
CAGAATCAGGGGATAACGCAGGAAAGAACATGTGAGCAAAAGGCCAGCAAAAGGCCAGGAACCGTAAAAA
GGCCGCGTTGCTGGCGTTTTTCCATAGGCTCCGCCCCCCTGACGAGCATCACAAAAATCGACGCTCAAGT
CAGAGGTGGCGAAACCCGACAGGACTATAAAGATACCAGGCGTTTCCCCCTGGAAGCTCCCTCGTGCGCT
CTCCTGTTCCGACCCTGCCGCTTACCGGATACCTGTCCGCCTTTCTCCCTTCGGGAAGCGTGGCGCTTTC
TCATAGCTCACGCTGTAGGTATCTCAGTTCGGTGTAGGTCGTTCGCTCCAAGCTGGGCTGTGTGCACGAA
CCCCCCGTTCAGCCCGACCGCTGCGCCTTATCCGGTAACTATCGTCTTGAGTCCAACCCGGTAAGACACG
ACTTATCGCCACTGGCAGCAGCCACTGGTAACAGGATTAGCAGAGCGAGGTATGTAGGCGGTGCTACAGA
GTTCTTGAAGTGGTGGCCTAACTACGGCTACACTAGAAGAACAGTATTTGGTATCTGCGCTCTGCTGAAG
CCAGTTACCTTCGGAAAAAGAGTTGGTAGCTCTTGATCCGGCAAACAAACCACCGCTGGTAGCGGTGGTT
TTTTTGTTTGCAAGCAGCAGATTACGCGCAGAAAAAAAGGATCTCAAGAAGATCCTTTGATCTTTTCTAC
GGGGTCTGACGCTCAGTGGAACGAAAACTCACGTTAAGGGATTTTGGTCATGAGATTATCAAAAAGGATC
TTCACCTAGATCCTTTTAAATTAAAAATGAAGTTTTAAATCAATCTAAAGTATATATGAGTAAACTTGGT
CTGACAGTTACCAATGCTTAATCAGTGAGGCACCTATCTCAGCGATCTGTCTATTTCGTTCATCCATAGT
TGCCTGACTCCCCGTCGTGTAGATAACTACGATACGGGAGGGCTTACCATCTGGCCCCAGTGCTGCAATG
ATACCGCGAGACCCACGCTCACCGGCTCCAGATTTATCAGCAATAAACCAGCCAGCCGGAAGGGCCGAGC
GCAGAAGTGGTCCTGCAACTTTATCCGCCTCCATCCAGTCTATTAATTGTTGCCGGGAAGCTAGAGTAAG
TAGTTCGCCAGTTAATAGTTTGCGCAACGTTGTTGCCATTGCTACAGGCATCGTGGTGTCACGCTCGTCG
TTTGGTATGGCTTCATTCAGCTCCGGTTCCCAACGATCAAGGCGAGTTACATGATCCCCCATGTTGTGCA
AAAAAGCGGTTAGCTCCTTCGGTCCTCCGATCGTTGTCAGAAGTAAGTTGGCCGCAGTGTTATCACTCAT
GGTTATGGCAGCACTGCATAATTCTCTTACTGTCATGCCATCCGTAAGATGCTTTTCTGTGACTGGTGAG
TACTCAACCAAGTCATTCTGAGAATAGTGTATGCGGCGACCGAGTTGCTCTTGCCCGGCGTCAATACGGG
ATAATACCGCGCCACATAGCAGAACTTTAAAAGTGCTCATCATTGGAAAACGTTCTTCGGGGCGAAAACT
CTCAAGGATCTTACCGCTGTTGAGATCCAGTTCGATGTAACCCACTCGTGCACCCAACTGATCTTCAGCA
TCTTTTACTTTCACCAGCGTTTCTGGGTGAGCAAAAACAGGAAGGCAAAATGCCGCAAAAAAGGGAATAA
GGGCGACACGGAAATGTTGAATACTCATACTCTTCCTTTTTCAATATTATTGAAGCATTTATCAGGGTTA
TTGTCTCATGAGCGGATACATATTTGAATGTATTTAGAAAAATAAACAAATAGGGGTTCCGCGCACATTT
CCCCGAAAAGTGCCACCTGACGTC
